Addgene plasmid #141250: pCAS9c
Purpose: (Empty Backbone) Constitutive expression of Cas9 for addressing one target; Contains guide RNA expression cassette with stuffer and KpnI-Pme1 restriction sites.
Depositing lab: Adam Bertl. Depositing organization: Technische Universitaet Darmstadt. Publication: Preloading budding yeast with all-in-one CRISPR/Cas9 vectors for easy and high-efficient genome editing. Degreif D, Kremenovic M, Geiger T, Bertl A. J Biol Methods. 2018 Sep 12;5(3):e98. doi: 10.14440/jbm.2018.254. eCollection 2018. PubMed 31453248.
Backbone
  Vector backbone: pCM188/p414-TEF1p-Cas9-CYC1t
  Backbone manufacturer: Gari et al., 1997/DiCarlo et al., 2013
  Modifications to backbone: Replaced CEN/ARS with 2µ and replaced TRP1 marker with URA3
  Vector type: Yeast Expression, CRISPR
  Selectable markers: URA3
Growth in bacteria
  Bacterial resistance: Ampicillin, 100 μg/mL
  Growth temperature: 37°C
  Growth strain: DH5alpha
  Copy number: High Copy
Gene/Insert
  Gene/Insert name: None
Terms and licenses: Academic/Nonprofit Terms; Industry Terms: Not Available to Industry
How to cite: pCAS9c was a gift from Adam Bertl (Addgene plasmid # 141250 ; http://n2t.net/addgene:141250 ; RRID:Addgene_141250)
