[The description below was written by a language model from this plasmid's Addgene catalogue record and pLannotate feature annotations shown in this document.]
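Description:
pCAS9c is an all-in-one CRISPR/Cas9 yeast expression vector supplied as an empty backbone, meaning it carries Cas9 and a guide RNA cassette but no target-specific spacer. It derives from pCM188 and p414-TEF1p-Cas9-CYC1t, with the original CEN/ARS element replaced by a 2μ origin for multicopy maintenance in Saccharomyces cerevisiae and the TRP1 marker replaced by URA3. A short TRP1 fragment remains in the roughly 10.3 kb sequence as a remnant of that swap. URA3, driven by its own promoter, allows selection in uracil auxotrophs. As a standard property of this marker, it also allows counterselection with 5-FOA, which can be used to cure the plasmid after editing. In E. coli the plasmid replicates from a high-copy ColE1/pUC-type origin and is selected with ampicillin through the β-lactamase gene. Leftover lac regulatory elements, a T3 promoter and pBluescript polylinker fragments are cloning-vector remnants.

The Streptococcus pyogenes cas9 coding sequence sits between the constitutive TEF1 promoter and the CYC1 terminator, so the nuclease is produced continuously, hence the "c" in the name. A separate guide RNA cassette uses the RNA polymerase III SNR52 promoter, followed by a stuffer, the S. pyogenes gRNA scaffold and the SUP4 terminator. According to the record, the stuffer is flanked by KpnI and PmeI sites, so a user can replace it with a spacer directed against a single genomic target. The resulting plasmid delivers both the nuclease and the guide from one vector. It is intended for genome editing in budding yeast, with cells preloaded with the vector before editing.
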