Features (pLannotate 1.2.2; 22 found; start..end, strand, type, name):
     32..892     +  CDS            AmpR: β-lactamase; bla; confers resistance to ampicillin, carbenicillin, and related antibiotics
   1063..1651    +  rep_origin     ori: high-copy-number ColE1/pMB1/pBR322/pUC origin of replication
   1834..1926    +  CDS            lacI (fragment): lac repressor; lacI; The lac repressor binds to the lac operator to inhibit transcription in E. coli. This inhibition can be relieved by adding lactose or isopropyl-β-D-thiogalactopyranoside (IPTG).
   1939..1960    +  protein_bind   CAP binding site: CAP binding activates transcription in the presence of cAMP. E. coli catabolite activator protein
   1975..2005    +  promoter       lac promoter: promoter for the E. coli lac operon
   2013..2029    +  protein_bind   lac operator: The lac repressor binds to the lac operator to inhibit transcription in E. coli. This inhibition can be relieved by adding lactose or isopropyl-β-D-thiogalactopyranoside (IPTG). lac repressor encoded by lacI
   2074..2092    +  promoter       T3 promoter: promoter for bacteriophage T3 RNA polymerase
   2110..2508    +  promoter       TEF1 promoter: S. cerevisiae TEF1; promoter for EF-1α
   2512..2535    +  misc_feature   MCS (fragment): pBluescript multiple cloning site
   2540..6643    +  CDS            cas9: CAS9_STRP1 - Also known as csn1 From Streptococcus pyogenes serotype M1.
   6692..6939    +  terminator     CYC1 terminator: S. cerevisiae CYC1; transcription terminator for CYC1
   6982..7197    +  promoter       URA3 promoter: S. cerevisiae URA3
   7198..8001    +  CDS            URA3: orotidine-5'-phosphate decarboxylase, required for uracil biosynthesis; S. cerevisiae URA3; yeast auxotrophic marker, counterselectable with 5-fluoroorotic acid (5-FOA)
   8091..8109    +  promoter       tet promoter (fragment): E. coli promoter for tetracycline efflux protein gene
   8108..8334    +  CDS            TRP1 (fragment): phosphoribosylanthranilate isomerase, required for tryptophan biosynthesis; S. cerevisiae TRP1; yeast auxotrophic marker
   8340..9682    -  rep_origin     2μ ori: yeast 2μ plasmid origin of replication
   9743..10011   +  promoter       SNR52 promoter: promoter for the S. cerevisiae small nucleolar RNA gene SNR52
  10050..10124   +  misc_RNA       gRNA scaffold: guide RNA scaffold for the Streptococcus pyogenes CRISPR/Cas9 system
  10129..10148   +  terminator     SUP4 terminator: transcription terminator for the S. cerevisiae SUP4 tRNA gene
  10154..10177   +  terminator     CYC1 terminator (fragment): S. cerevisiae CYC1; transcription terminator for CYC1
  10177..10206   -  misc_feature   MCS (fragment): pBluescript multiple cloning site
  10245..31      +  promoter       AmpR promoter (across the origin): bla
>Addgene plasmid #141250 | pCAS9c | addgene full sequence | sequence record 308875 | Addgene NGS Result
AATGCTTCAATAATATTGAAAAAGGAAGAGTATGAGTATTCAACATTTCCGTGTCGCCCTTATTCCCTTT
TTTGCGGCATTTTGCCTTCCTGTTTTTGCTCACCCAGAAACGCTGGTGAAAGTAAAAGATGCTGAAGATC
AGTTGGGTGCACGAGTGGGTTACATCGAACTGGATCTCAACAGCGGTAAGATCCTTGAGAGTTTTCGCCC
CGAAGAACGTTTTCCAATGATGAGCACTTTTAAAGTTCTGCTATGTGGCGCGGTATTATCCCGTATTGAC
GCCGGGCAAGAGCAACTCGGTCGCCGCATACACTATTCTCAGAATGACTTGGTTGAGTACTCACCAGTCA
CAGAAAAGCATCTTACGGATGGCATGACAGTAAGAGAATTATGCAGTGCTGCCATAACCATGAGTGATAA
CACTGCGGCCAACTTACTTCTGACAACGATCGGAGGACCGAAGGAGCTAACCGCTTTTTTGCACAACATG
GGGGATCATGTAACTCGCCTTGATCGTTGGGAACCGGAGCTGAATGAAGCCATACCAAACGACGAGCGTG
ACACCACGATGCCTGTAGCAATGGCAACAACGTTGCGCAAACTATTAACTGGCGAACTACTTACTCTAGC
TTCCCGGCAACAATTAATAGACTGGATGGAGGCGGATAAAGTTGCAGGACCACTTCTGCGCTCGGCCCTT
CCGGCTGGCTGGTTTATTGCTGATAAATCTGGAGCCGGTGAGCGTGGGTCTCGCGGTATCATTGCAGCAC
TGGGGCCAGATGGTAAGCCCTCCCGTATCGTAGTTATCTACACGACGGGGAGTCAGGCAACTATGGATGA
ACGAAATAGACAGATCGCTGAGATAGGTGCCTCACTGATTAAGCATTGGTAACTGTCAGACCAAGTTTAC
TCATATATACTTTAGATTGATTTAAAACTTCATTTTTAATTTAAAAGGATCTAGGTGAAGATCCTTTTTG
ATAATCTCATGACCAAAATCCCTTAACGTGAGTTTTCGTTCCACTGAGCGTCAGACCCCGTAGAAAAGAT
CAAAGGATCTTCTTGAGATCCTTTTTTTCTGCGCGTAATCTGCTGCTTGCAAACAAAAAAACCACCGCTA
CCAGCGGTGGTTTGTTTGCCGGATCAAGAGCTACCAACTCTTTTTCCGAAGGTAACTGGCTTCAGCAGAG
CGCAGATACCAAATACTGTTCTTCTAGTGTAGCCGTAGTTAGGCCACCACTTCAAGAACTCTGTAGCACC
GCCTACATACCTCGCTCTGCTAATCCTGTTACCAGTGGCTGCTGCCAGTGGCGATAAGTCGTGTCTTACC
GGGTTGGACTCAAGACGATAGTTACCGGATAAGGCGCAGCGGTCGGGCTGAACGGGGGGTTCGTGCACAC
AGCCCAGCTTGGAGCGAACGACCTACACCGAACTGAGATACCTACAGCGTGAGCTATGAGAAAGCGCCAC
GCTTCCCGAAGGGAGAAAGGCGGACAGGTATCCGGTAAGCGGCAGGGTCGGAACAGGAGAGCGCACGAGG
GAGCTTCCAGGGGGAAACGCCTGGTATCTTTATAGTCCTGTCGGGTTTCGCCACCTCTGACTTGAGCGTC
GATTTTTGTGATGCTCGTCAGGGGGGCGGAGCCTATGGAAAAACGCCAGCAACGCGGCCTTTTTACGGTT
CCTGGCCTTTTGCTGGCCTTTTGCTCACATGTTCTTTCCTGCGTTATCCCCTGATTCTGTGGATAACCGT
ATTACCGCCTTTGAGTGAGCTGATACCGCTCGCCGCAGCCGAACGACCGAGCGCAGCGAGTCAGTGAGCG
AGGAAGCGGAAGAGCGCCCAATACGCAAACCGCCTCTCCCCGCGCGTTGGCCGATTCATTAATGCAGCTG
GCACGACAGGTTTCCCGACTGGAAAGCGGGCAGTGAGCGCAACGCAATTAATGTGAGTTAGCTCACTCAT
TAGGCACCCCAGGCTTTACACTTTATGCTTCCGGCTCGTATGTTGTGTGGAATTGTGAGCGGATAACAAT
TTCACACAGGAAACAGCTATGACCATGATTACGCCAAGCGCGCAATTAACCCTCACTAAAGGGAACAAAA
GCTGGAGCTCATAGCTTCAAAATGTTTCTACTCCTTTTTTACTCTTCCAGATTTTCTCGGACTCCGCGCA
TCGCCGTACCACTTCAAAACACCCAAGCACAGCATACTAAATTTCCCCTCTTTCTTCCTCTAGGGTGTCG
TTAATTACCCGTACTAAAGGTTTGGAAAAGAAAAAAGAGACCGCCTCGTTTCTTTTTCTTCGTCGAAAAA
GGCAATAAAAATTTTTATCACGTTTCTTTTTCTTGAAAATTTTTTTTTTGATTTTTTTCTCTTTCGATGA
CCTCCCATTGATATTTAAGTTAATAAACGGTCTTCAATTTCTCAAGTTTCAGTTTCATTTTTCTTGTTCT
ATTACAACTTTTTTTACTTCTTGCTCATTAGAAAGAAAGCATAGCAATCTAATCTAAGTTTTCTAGAACT
AGTGGATCCCCCGGGAAAAATGGACAAGAAGTACTCCATTGGGCTCGATATCGGCACAAACAGCGTCGGT
TGGGCCGTCATTACGGACGAGTACAAGGTGCCGAGCAAAAAATTCAAAGTTCTGGGCAATACCGATCGCC
ACAGCATAAAGAAGAACCTCATTGGCGCCCTCCTGTTCGACTCCGGGGAGACGGCCGAAGCCACGCGGCT
CAAAAGAACAGCACGGCGCAGATATACCCGCAGAAAGAATCGGATCTGCTACCTGCAGGAGATCTTTAGT
AATGAGATGGCTAAGGTGGATGACTCTTTCTTCCATAGGCTGGAGGAGTCCTTTTTGGTGGAGGAGGATA
AAAAGCACGAGCGCCACCCAATCTTTGGCAATATCGTGGACGAGGTGGCGTACCATGAAAAGTACCCAAC
CATATATCATCTGAGGAAGAAGCTTGTAGACAGTACTGATAAGGCTGACTTGCGGTTGATCTATCTCGCG
CTGGCGCATATGATCAAATTTCGGGGACACTTCCTCATCGAGGGGGACCTGAACCCAGACAACAGCGATG
TCGACAAACTCTTTATCCAACTGGTTCAGACTTACAATCAGCTTTTCGAAGAGAACCCGATCAACGCATC
CGGAGTTGACGCCAAAGCAATCCTGAGCGCTAGGCTGTCCAAATCCCGGCGGCTCGAAAACCTCATCGCA
CAGCTCCCTGGGGAGAAGAAGAACGGCCTGTTTGGTAATCTTATCGCCCTGTCACTCGGGCTGACCCCCA
ACTTTAAATCTAACTTCGACCTGGCCGAAGATGCCAAGCTTCAACTGAGCAAAGACACCTACGATGATGA
TCTCGACAATCTGCTGGCCCAGATCGGCGACCAGTACGCAGACCTTTTTTTGGCGGCAAAGAACCTGTCA
GACGCCATTCTGCTGAGTGATATTCTGCGAGTGAACACGGAGATCACCAAAGCTCCGCTGAGCGCTAGTA
TGATCAAGCGCTATGATGAGCACCACCAAGACTTGACTTTGCTGAAGGCCCTTGTCAGACAGCAACTGCC
TGAGAAGTACAAGGAAATTTTCTTCGATCAGTCTAAAAATGGCTACGCCGGATACATTGACGGCGGAGCA
AGCCAGGAGGAATTTTACAAATTTATTAAGCCCATCTTGGAAAAAATGGACGGCACCGAGGAGCTGCTGG
TAAAGCTTAACAGAGAAGATCTGTTGCGCAAACAGCGCACTTTCGACAATGGAAGCATCCCCCACCAGAT
TCACCTGGGCGAACTGCACGCTATCCTCAGGCGGCAAGAGGATTTCTACCCCTTTTTGAAAGATAACAGG
GAAAAGATTGAGAAAATCCTCACATTTCGGATACCCTACTATGTAGGCCCCCTCGCCCGGGGAAATTCCA
GATTCGCGTGGATGACTCGCAAATCAGAAGAGACCATCACTCCCTGGAACTTCGAGGAAGTCGTGGATAA
GGGGGCCTCTGCCCAGTCCTTCATCGAAAGGATGACTAACTTTGATAAAAATCTGCCTAACGAAAAGGTG
CTTCCTAAACACTCTCTGCTGTACGAGTACTTCACAGTTTATAACGAGCTCACCAAGGTCAAATACGTCA
CAGAAGGGATGAGAAAGCCAGCATTCCTGTCTGGAGAGCAGAAGAAAGCTATCGTGGACCTCCTCTTCAA
GACGAACCGGAAAGTTACCGTGAAACAGCTCAAAGAAGACTATTTCAAAAAGATTGAATGTTTCGACTCT
GTTGAAATCAGCGGAGTGGAGGATCGCTTCAACGCATCCCTGGGAACGTATCACGATCTCCTGAAAATCA
TTAAAGACAAGGACTTCCTGGACAATGAGGAGAACGAGGACATTCTTGAGGACATTGTCCTCACCCTTAC
GTTGTTTGAAGATAGGGAGATGATTGAAGAACGCTTGAAAACTTACGCTCATCTCTTCGACGACAAAGTC
ATGAAACAGCTCAAGAGGCGCCGATATACAGGATGGGGGCGGCTGTCAAGAAAACTGATCAATGGGATCC
GAGACAAGCAGAGTGGAAAGACAATCCTGGATTTTCTTAAGTCCGATGGATTTGCCAACCGGAACTTCAT
GCAGTTGATCCATGATGACTCTCTCACCTTTAAGGAGGACATCCAGAAAGCACAAGTTTCTGGCCAGGGG
GACAGTCTTCACGAGCACATCGCTAATCTTGCAGGTAGCCCAGCTATCAAAAAGGGAATACTGCAGACCG
TTAAGGTCGTGGATGAACTCGTCAAAGTAATGGGAAGGCATAAGCCCGAGAATATCGTTATCGAGATGGC
CCGAGAGAACCAAACTACCCAGAAGGGACAGAAGAACAGTAGGGAAAGGATGAAGAGGATTGAAGAGGGT
ATAAAAGAACTGGGGTCCCAAATCCTTAAGGAACACCCAGTTGAAAACACCCAGCTTCAGAATGAGAAGC
TCTACCTGTACTACCTGCAGAACGGCAGGGACATGTACGTGGATCAGGAACTGGACATCAATCGGCTCTC
CGACTACGACGTGGATCATATCGTGCCCCAGTCTTTTCTCAAAGATGATTCTATTGATAATAAAGTGTTG
ACAAGATCCGATAAAAATAGAGGGAAGAGTGATAACGTCCCCTCAGAAGAAGTTGTCAAGAAAATGAAAA
ATTATTGGCGGCAGCTGCTGAACGCCAAACTGATCACACAACGGAAGTTCGATAATCTGACTAAGGCTGA
ACGAGGTGGCCTGTCTGAGTTGGATAAAGCCGGCTTCATCAAAAGGCAGCTTGTTGAGACACGCCAGATC
ACCAAGCACGTGGCCCAAATTCTCGATTCACGCATGAACACCAAGTACGATGAAAATGACAAACTGATTC
GAGAGGTGAAAGTTATTACTCTGAAGTCTAAGCTGGTCTCAGATTTCAGAAAGGACTTTCAGTTTTATAA
GGTGAGAGAGATCAACAATTACCACCATGCGCATGATGCCTACCTGAATGCAGTGGTAGGCACTGCACTT
ATCAAAAAATATCCCAAGCTTGAATCTGAATTTGTTTACGGAGACTATAAAGTGTACGATGTTAGGAAAA
TGATCGCAAAGTCTGAGCAGGAAATAGGCAAGGCCACCGCTAAGTACTTCTTTTACAGCAATATTATGAA
TTTTTTCAAGACCGAGATTACACTGGCCAATGGAGAGATTCGGAAGCGACCACTTATCGAAACAAACGGA
GAAACAGGAGAAATCGTGTGGGACAAGGGTAGGGATTTCGCGACAGTCCGGAAGGTCCTGTCCATGCCGC
AGGTGAACATCGTTAAAAAGACCGAAGTACAGACCGGAGGCTTCTCCAAGGAAAGTATCCTCCCGAAAAG
GAACAGCGACAAGCTGATCGCACGCAAAAAAGATTGGGACCCCAAGAAATACGGCGGATTCGATTCTCCT
ACAGTCGCTTACAGTGTACTGGTTGTGGCCAAAGTGGAGAAAGGGAAGTCTAAAAAACTCAAAAGCGTCA
AGGAACTGCTGGGCATCACAATCATGGAGCGATCAAGCTTCGAAAAAAACCCCATCGACTTTCTCGAGGC
GAAAGGATATAAAGAGGTCAAAAAAGACCTCATCATTAAGCTTCCCAAGTACTCTCTCTTTGAGCTTGAA
AACGGCCGGAAACGAATGCTCGCTAGTGCGGGCGAGCTGCAGAAAGGTAACGAGCTGGCACTGCCCTCTA
AATACGTTAATTTCTTGTATCTGGCCAGCCACTATGAAAAGCTCAAAGGGTCTCCCGAAGATAATGAGCA
GAAGCAGCTGTTCGTGGAACAACACAAACACTACCTTGATGAGATCATCGAGCAAATAAGCGAATTCTCC
AAAAGAGTGATCCTCGCCGACGCTAACCTCGATAAGGTGCTTTCTGCTTACAATAAGCACAGGGATAAGC
CCATCAGGGAGCAGGCAGAAAACATTATCCACTTGTTTACTCTGACCAACTTGGGCGCGCCTGCAGCCTT
CAAGTACTTCGACACCACCATAGACAGAAAGCGGTACACCTCTACAAAGGAGGTCCTGGACGCCACACTG
ATTCATCAGTCAATTACGGGGCTCTATGAAACAAGAATCGACCTCTCTCAGCTCGGTGGAGACAGCAGGG
CTGACCCCAAGAAGAAGAGGAAGGTGTGATCTCTTCTCGAGTCATGTAATTAGTTATGTCACGCTTACAT
TCACGCCCTCCCCCCACATCCGCTCTAACCGAAAAGGAAGGAGTTAGACAACCTGAAGTCTAGGTCCCTA
TTTATTTTTTTATAGTTATGTTAGTATTAAGAACGTTATTTATATTTCAAATTTTTCTTTTTTTTCTGTA
CAGACGCGTGTACGCATGTAACATTATACTGAAAACCTTGCTTGAGAAGGTTTTGGGACGCTCGAAGGCT
TTAATTTGCGGAGGCGTATCACGAGGCCCTTTCGTCTTCAAGAATTAGCTTTTCAATTCATCATTTTTTT
TTTATTCTTTTTTTTGATTTCGGTTTCCTTGAAATTTTTTTGATTCGGTAATCTCCGAACAGAAGGAAGA
ACGAAGGAAGGAGCACAGACTTAGATTGGTATATATACGCATATGTAGTGTTGAAGAAACATGAAATTGC
CCAGTATTCTTAACCCAACTGCACAGAACAAAAACATGCAGGAAACGAAGATAAATCATGTCGAAAGCTA
CATATAAGGAACGTGCTGCTACTCATCCTAGTCCTGTTGCTGCCAAGCTATTTAATATCATGCACGAAAA
GCAAACAAACTTGTGTGCTTCATTGGATGTTCGTACCACCAAGGAATTACTGGAGTTAGTTGAAGCATTA
GGTCCCAAAATTTGTTTACTAAAAACACATGTGGATATCTTGACTGATTTTTCCATGGAGGGCACAGTTA
AGCCGCTAAAGGCATTATCCGCCAAGTACAATTTTTTACTCTTCGAAGACAGAAAATTTGCTGACATTGG
TAATACAGTCAAATTGCAGTACTCTGCGGGTGTATACAGAATAGCAGAATGGGCAGACATTACGAATGCA
CACGGTGTGGTGGGCCCAGGTATTGTTAGCGGTTTGAAGCAGGCGGCAGAAGAAGTAACAAAGGAACCTA
GAGGCCTTTTGATGTTAGCAGAATTGTCATGCAAGGGCTCCCTATCTACTGGAGAATATACTAAGGGTAC
TGTTGACATTGCGAAGAGCGACAAAGATTTTGTTATCGGCTTTATTGCTCAAAGAGACATGGGTGGAAGA
GATGAAGGTTACGATTGGTTGATTATGACACCCGGTGTGGGTTTAGATGACAAGGGAGACGCATTGGGTC
AACAGTATAGAACCGTGGATGATGTGGTCTCTACAGGATCTGACATTATTATTGTTGGAAGAGGACTATT
TGCAAAGGGAAGGGATGCTAAGGTAGAGGGTGAACGTTACAGAAAAGCAGGCTGGGAAGCATATTTGAGA
AGATGCGGCCAGCAAAACTAAAAAACTGTATTATAAGTAAATGCATGTATACTAAACTCACAAATTAGAG
CTTCAATTTAATTATATCAGTTATTACCCAATTCTCATGTTTGACAGCTTATCATCGATCGTCCAACTGC
ATGGAGATGAGTCGTGGCAAGAATACCAAGAGTTCCTCGGTTTGCCAGTTATTAAAAGACTCGTATTTCC
AAAAGACTGCAACATACTACTCAGTGCAGCTTCACAGAAACCTCATTCGTTTATTCCCTTGTTTGATTCA
GAAGCAGGTGGGACAGGTGAACTTTTGGATTGGAACTCGATTTCTGACTGGGTTGGAAGGCAAGAGAGCC
CCGAGCCTGAACGAAGCATCTGTGCTTCATTTTGTAGAACAAAAATGCAACGCGAGAGCGCTAATTTTTC
AAACAAAGAATCTGAGCTGCATTTTTACAGAACAGAAATGCAACGCGAAAGCGCTATTTTACCAACGAAG
AATCTGTGCTTCATTTTTGTAAAACAAAAATGCAACGCGAGAGCGCTAATTTTTCAAACAAAGAATCTGA
GCTGCATTTTTACAGAACAGAAATGCAACGCGAGAGCGCTATTTTACCAACAAAGAATCTATACTTCTTT
TTTGTTCTACAAAAATGCATCCCGAGAGCGCTATTTTTCTAACAAAGCATCTTAGGTTACTTTTTTTCTC
CTTTGTGCGCTCTATAATGCAGTCTCTTGATAACTTTTTGCACTGTAGGTCCGTTAAGGTTAGAAGAAGG
CTACTTTGGTGTCTATTTTCTCTTCCATAAAAAAAGCCTGACTCCACTTCCCGCGTTTACTGATTACTAG
CGAAGCTGCGGGTGCATTTTTTCAAGATAAAGGCATCCCCGATTATATTCTATACCGATGTGGATTGCGC
ATACTTTGTGAACAGAAAGTGATAGCGTTGATGATTCTTCATTGGTCAGAAAATTATGAACGGTTTCTTC
TATTTTGTCTCTATATACTACGTATAGGAAATGTTTACATTTTCGTATTGTTTTCGATTCACTCTATGAA
TAGTTCTTACTACAATTTTTTTGTCTAAAGAGTAATACTAGAGATAAACATAAAAAATGTAGAGGTCGAG
TTTAGATGCAAGTTCAAGGAGCGAAAGGTGGATGGGTAGGTTATATAGGGATATAGCACAGAGATATATA
GCAAAGAGATACTTTTGAGCAATGTTTGTGGAAGCGGTATTCGCAATATTTTAGTAGCTCGTTACAGTCC
GGTGCGTTTTTGGTTTTTTGAAAGTGCGTCTTCAGAGCGCTTTTGGTTTTCAAAAGCGCTCTGAAGTTCC
TATACTTTCTAGAGAATAGGAACTTCGGAATAGGAACTTCAAAGCGTTTCCGAAAACGAGCGCTTCCGAA
AATGCAACACGAGCTGCGCACATACAGCTCACTGTTCACGTCGCACCTATATCTGCGTGTTGCCTGTATA
TATATATACATGAGAAGAACGGCATAGTGCGTGTTTATGCTTAAATGCGTACTTATATGCGTCTATTTAT
GTAGGATGAAAGGTAGTCTAGTACCTCCTGTGATATTATCCCATTCCACGCGGGGTATCGTATGCTTCCT
TCAGCACTACCCTTTAGCTGTTCTATATGCTGCCACTCCTCAATTGGATTAGTCTCATCCTTCAATGCTA
TCATTTCCTTTGATATTGGATCATACAGCATGTGACCTTTTGCAAGCAATTAAATTTTGCTGATATCGAA
TTCGCTGGAGCTTCTTTGAAAAGATAATGTATGATTATGCTTTCACTCATATTTATACAGAAACTTGATG
TTTTCTTTCGAGTATATACAAGGTGATTACATGTACGTTTGAAGTACAACTCTAGATTTTGTAGTGCCCT
CTTGGGCTAGCGGTAAAGGTGCGCATTTTTTCACACCCTACAATGTTCTGTTCAAAAGATTTTGGTCAAA
CGCTGTAGAAGTGAAAGTTGGTGCGCATGTTTCGGCGTTCGAAACTTCTCCGCAGTGAAAGATAAATGAT
CGTTTAAACGACGACATCAGCAACATCTGCGAGGGTACCGTTTTAGAGCTAGAAATAGCAAGTTAAAATA
AGGCTAGTCCGTTATCAACTTGAAAAAGTGGCACCGAGTCGGTGGTGCTTTTTTTGTTTTTTATGTCTTC
GAGTCATGTAATTAGTTATGTCACGCTCTAGAGCGGCCGCCACCGCGGTGGAGCTCCAGCTTTTGTTCCC
GGTGGCACTTTTCGGGGAAATGTGCGCGGAACCCCTATTTGTTTATTTTTCTAAATACATTCAAATATGT
ATCCGCTCATGAGACAATAACCCTGATA
